Addgene plasmid #140233: TP2_crtYB
Purpose: Expression of gene coding lycopene bifunctional β-cyclase for production beta-carotene from lycopene
Depositing lab: Kang Zhou. Depositing organization: National University of Singapore.
Backbone
  Vector backbone: TPS2
  Total vector size (bp): 6224
  Vector type: Bacterial Expression
Growth in bacteria
  Bacterial resistance: Spectinomycin, 50 μg/mL
  Growth temperature: 37°C
  Growth strain: DH5alpha
  Copy number: High Copy
Gene/Insert
  Gene/Insert name: phytoene-beta carotene synthase (alt name: crtYB)
  Insert size (bp): 2016
  Mutation: na
  GenBank ID: AII26676.1
  Promoter: t7 promoter
  Cloning method: Ligation Independent Cloning
  Sequencing primers: 5′ ggatctcgacgctctccctt; 3′ CCcaagtgtgagtcgagggAA
Terms and licenses: Academic/Nonprofit Terms; Industry Terms: Not Available to Industry
Depositor comments: The minor differences between the sequence and .gb file are of no functional concern.
How to cite: TP2_crtYB was a gift from Kang Zhou (Addgene plasmid # 140233 ; http://n2t.net/addgene:140233 ; RRID:Addgene_140233)
