[The description below was written by a language model from this plasmid's Addgene catalogue record and pLannotate feature annotations shown in this document.]
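Description:
TP2_crtYB is a 6,224 bp bacterial expression plasmid built on the TPS2 backbone for IPTG-inducible production of crtYB in E. coli. It is selected with spectinomycin through an aadA aminoglycoside adenylyltransferase gene. The only complete replication origin found in the feature table is p15A, which is normally regarded as medium copy and is compatible with ColE1-type plasmids. The catalogue entry, however, lists the plasmid as high copy, and the record does not resolve this discrepancy. A full-length lacI gene with its own promoter sits on the opposite strand upstream of the expression cassette and supplies the lac repressor.

The payload is a roughly 2 kb open reading frame encoding crtYB, the bifunctional phytoene synthase/lycopene β-cyclase annotated as coming from the yeast Phaffia rhodozyma (Xanthophyllomyces dendrorhous). It is driven by a T7 promoter followed directly by a lac operator, is translated from the T7 gene 10 ribosome binding site, and ends at a T7 terminator. Expression therefore needs a host that supplies T7 RNA polymerase, and it stays repressed by LacI until induction. No epitope or purification tag is annotated on the coding sequence. The remaining annotations are short fragment matches (tetracycline resistance genes, apramycin resistance, a mutant FRT site, IS1, bom, RSF ori, a solubility-tag fragment) that look like backbone remnants or partial similarity hits rather than functional parts.

The stated purpose is to express the cyclase activity so that lycopene is converted to β-carotene, which suits carotenoid pathway engineering alongside other plasmids carrying compatible origins. The depositor notes that minor differences between the sequenced plasmid and the reference file are of no functional concern.
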