Features (pLannotate 1.2.2; 21 found; start..end, strand, type, name):
     90..132     +  CDS            lacI (fragment): lac repressor; lacI; The lac repressor binds to the lac operator to inhibit transcription in E. coli. This inhibition can be relieved by adding lactose or isopropyl-β-D-thiogalactopyranoside (IPTG).
    213..277     -  CDS            TcR (fragment): tetracycline efflux protein; tet; confers resistance to tetracycline
    292..313     -  protein_bind   CAP binding site: CAP binding activates transcription in the presence of cAMP. E. coli catabolite activator protein
    326..1408    -  CDS            lacI: lac repressor; lacI; The lac repressor binds to the lac operator to inhibit transcription in E. coli. This inhibition can be relieved by adding lactose or isopropyl-β-D-thiogalactopyranoside (IPTG).
   1409..1486    -  promoter       lacI promoter: lacI
   1494..1529    -  CDS            TcR (fragment): tetracycline efflux protein; tet; confers resistance to tetracycline
   1532..1550    +  promoter       T7 promoter: promoter for bacteriophage T7 RNA polymerase
   1551..1575    +  protein_bind   lac operator: The lac repressor binds to the lac operator to inhibit transcription in E. coli. This inhibition can be relieved by adding lactose or isopropyl-β-D-thiogalactopyranoside (IPTG). lac repressor encoded by lacI
   1590..1612    +  RBS            RBS: efficient ribosome binding site from bacteriophage T7 gene 10 (Olins and Rangwala, 1989)
   1620..3638    +  CDS            crtYB: LCPS_PHARH - Also known as pbs. Experimental evidence at transcript level: Swiss-Prot protein existence level 2. Bifunctional enzyme that catalyzes the reactions from geranylgeranyl diphosphate to phytoene (phytoene synthase) and lycopene to beta-carotene via the intermediate gamma-carotene (lycopene cyclase). The cyclase preferentially catalyzes the symmetric cyclization of both ends of the substrate to produce dicyclic carotenoids. Beta-carotene is further processed to the acidic carotenoid astaxanthin. From Phaffia rhodozyma (Yeast) (Xanthophyllomyces dendrorhous).
   3661..3710    +  CDS            SET1 (fragment): solubility-enhancement tag derived from T7 phage gene 10B
   3718..3765    +  terminator     T7 terminator: transcription terminator for bacteriophage T7 RNA polymerase
   3788..3859    -  CDS            TcR (fragment): tetracycline efflux protein; tet; confers resistance to tetracycline
   4019..4045    +  CDS            ApmR (fragment): aminoglycoside 3-N-acetyltransferase type IV ; aac(3)IV; confers resistance to apramycin (Paget and Davies, 1996)
   4046..4834    +  CDS            aadA: S3AD_ECOLX - Experimental evidence at protein level: Swiss-Prot protein existence level 1. Mediates bacterial resistance to the antibiotics streptomycin and spectinomycin. From Escherichia coli.
   4871..4891    +  protein_bind   FRT (mutant) (fragment): FRT site with a mutation in the core sequence (Azam et al., 1997) FLP recombinase from the Saccharomyces cerevisiae 2μ plasmid
   4978..5036    +  mobile_element IS1 (fragment): prokaryotic transposable element IS1
   5030..5056    +  misc_feature   bom (fragment): basis of mobility region from pBR322
   5155..5210    -  rep_origin     RSF ori (fragment): Plasmids containing the RSF 1030 origin of replication can be propagated in E. coli cells that contain additional plasmids with compatible origins.
   5298..5843    -  rep_origin     p15A ori: Plasmids containing the medium-copy-number p15A origin of replication can be propagated in E. coli cells that contain a second plasmid with the ColE1 origin.
   5997..6119    -  CDS            tetA (fragment): TCR3_ECOLX - Experimental evidence at protein level: Swiss-Prot protein existence level 1. Resistance to tetracycline by an active tetracycline efflux. This is an energy-dependent process that decreases the accumulation of the antibiotic in whole cells. This protein functions as a metal- tetracycline/H(+) antiporter. From Escherichia coli. This protein is used as a marker in many commonly used cloning vectors, such as pBR322 and pACYC184.
>Addgene plasmid #140233 | TP2_crtYB | addgene full sequence | sequence record 288147 | Addgene NGS Result
TATCCCGTGACAGGTCATTCAGACTGGCTAATGCACCCAGTAAGGCAGCGGTATCATCAACAGGCTTACC
CGTCTTACTGTCGGGAATTCGCGTTGGCCGATTCATTAATGCAGCTGGCACGACAGGTTTCCTCTAGATT
TCAGTGCAATTTATCTCTTCAAATGTAGCACCTGAAGTCAGCCCCATACGATATAAGTTGTAATTCTCAT
GTTAGTCATGCCCCGCGCCCACCGGAAGGAGCTGACTGGGTTGAAGGCTCTCAAGGGCATCGGTCGAGAT
CCCGGTGCCTAATGAGTGAGCTAACTTACATTAATTGCGTTGCGCTCACTGCCCGCTTTCCAGTCGGGAA
ACCTGTCGTGCCAGCTGCATTAATGAATCGGCCAACGCGCGGGGAGAGGCGGTTTGCGTATTGGGCGCCA
GGGTGGTTTTTCTTTTCACCAGTGAGACGGGCAACAGCTGATTGCCCTTCACCGCCTGGCCCTGAGAGAG
TTGCAGCAAGCGGTCCACGCTGGTTTGCCCCAGCAGGCGAAAATCCTGTTTGATGGTGGTTAACGGCGGG
ATATAACATGAGCTGTCTTCGGTATCGTCGTATCCCACTACCGAGATGTCCGCACCAACGCGCAGCCCGG
ACTCGGTAATGGCGCGCATTGCGCCCAGCGCCATCTGATCGTTGGCAACCAGCATCGCAGTGGGAACGAT
GCCCTCATTCAGCATTTGCATGGTTTGTTGAAAACCGGACATGGCACTCCAGTCGCCTTCCCGTTCCGCT
ATCGGCTGAATTTGATTGCGAGTGAGATATTTATGCCAGCCAGCCAGACGCAGACGCGCCGAGACAGAAC
TTAATGGGCCCGCTAACAGCGCGATTTGCTGGTGACCCAATGCGACCAGATGCTCCACGCCCAGTCGCGT
ACCGTCTTCATGGGAGAAAATAATACTGTTGATGGGTGTCTGGTCAGAGACATCAAGAAATAACGCCGGA
ACATTAGTGCAGGCAGCTTCCACAGCAATGGCATCCTGGTCATCCAGCGGATAGTTAATGATCAGCCCAC
TGACGCGTTGCGCGAGAAGATTGTGCACCGCCGCTTTACAGGCTTCGACGCCGCTTCGTTCTACCATCGA
CACCACCACGCTGGCACCCAGTTGATCGGCGCGAGATTTAATCGCCGCGACAATTTGCGACGGCGCGTGC
AGGGCCAGACTGGAGGTGGCAACGCCAATCAGCAACGACTGTTTGCCCGCCAGTTGTTGTGCCACGCGGT
TGGGAATGTAATTCAGCTCCGCCATCGCCGCTTCCACTTTTTCCCGCGTTTTCGCAGAAACGTGGCTGGC
CTGGTTCACCACGCGGGAAACGGTCTGATAAGAGACACCGGCATACTCTGCGACATCGTATAACGTTACT
GGTTTCACATTCACCACCCTGAATTGACTCTCTTCCGGGCGCTATCATGCCATACCGCGAAAGGTTTTGC
GCCATTCGATGGTGTCCGGGATCTCGACGCTCTCCCTTATGCGACTCCTGCATTAGGAAATTAATACGAC
TCACTATAGGGGAATTGTGAGCGGATAACAATTCCCCTGTAGAAATAATTTTGTTTAACTTTAAGAAGGA
GATATACATATGACTGCTTTGGCCTACTACCAAATCCATTTGATCTACACCTTGCCAATTTTGGGTTTGT
TGGGTTTATTGACCTCTCCAATTTTGACCAAGTTCGACATCTACAAGATCTCCATCTTGGTTTTCATTGC
TTTCTCTGCTACTACTCCATGGGATTCTTGGATTATTAGAAATGGTGCTTGGACTTACCCATCTGCTGAA
TCTGGTCAAGGTGTTTTTGGTACTTTTTTGGATGTCCCATACGAAGAGTACGCTTTCTTCGTTATTCAAA
CCGTTATTACCGGTTTGGTTTACGTTTTGGCTACCAGACATTTGTTGCCATCTTTGGCTTTGCCAAAGAC
TAGATCTTCTGCTTTGTCATTGGCTTTGAAGGCTTTGATTCCATTGCCAATCATCTACTTGTTTACCGCT
CATCCATCTCCATCACCAGATCCATTGGTTACTGATCATTACTTCTACATGAGAGCCCTGTCTTTGTTGA
TTACTCCACCAACTATGTTGTTGGCTGCTTTATCTGGTGAATACGCTTTTGATTGGAAATCCGGTAGAGC
TAAGTCTACCATTGCTGCTATTATGATTCCAACCGTTTACTTGATCTGGGTTGATTATGTTGCTGTTGGT
CAAGATTCCTGGTCTATTAACGACGAAAAAATCGTCGGTTGGAGATTAGGTGGTGTTTTGCCAATTGAAG
AAGCTATGTTCTTCCTGTTGACCAACTTGATGATCGTCTTAGGTTTGTCTGCTTGTGATCATACTCAAGC
CTTGTATTTGTTGCATGGTAGAACTATCTACGGCAACAAAAAGATGCCATCTTCTTTCCCATTGATCACA
CCACCAGTTTTGTCCTTGTTTTTCTCATCTAGACCATACTCTTCTCAGCCAAAGAGAGATTTGGAATTGG
CTGTTAAGTTGCTGGAAGAAAAGTCCAGATCTTTTTTCGTTGCTTCTGCTGGTTTTCCATCCGAAGTTAG
AGAAAGATTGGTTGGCTTGTATGCTTTCTGTAGAGTTACCGATGATTTGATCGATTCCCCAGAAGTTTCT
TCTAATCCACATGCTACCATCGATATGGTTTCTGATTTCTTGACTTTGTTGTTCGGTCCACCATTGCATC
CATCACAACCAGATAAGATTTTGTCCTCTCCATTATTGCCACCATCACATCCTTCTAGACCAACTGGTAT
GTATCCATTGCCTCCACCACCATCTTTGTCTCCAGCTGAATTGGTTCAATTCTTGACTGAAAGAGTTCCA
GTCCAATACCATTTTGCTTTCAGATTATTGGCCAAGTTGCAAGGTTTGATCCCAAGATATCCATTGGATG
AATTGCTGAGAGGTTACACCACTGATTTGATATTCCCATTGTCTACCGAAGCTGTTCAAGCTAGAAAAAC
TCCAATTGAAACTACCGCCGATTTGTTGGATTATGGTTTGTGTGTTGCTGGTTCCGTTGCTGAATTATTG
GTTTATGTTTCTTGGGCTTCTGCCCCATCTCAAGTTCCAGCTACTATTGAAGAAAGAGAAGCTGTTTTGG
TTGCCTCTAGAGAAATGGGTACTGCTTTACAGTTGGTTAACATTGCCAGAGATATTAAGGGTGATGCTAC
TGAAGGTAGATTCTACTTGCCATTGTCATTCTTCGGTTTGAGGGATGAATCTAAGTTGGCTATTCCAACT
GATTGGACTGAACCTAGACCACAAGATTTCGATAAGCTGTTGTCTTTGTCACCATCTTCAACTTTGCCAT
CCTCTAATGCCTCTGAATCCTTTAGATTTGAGTGGAAAACTTACTCCTTGCCTTTGGTTGCTTATGCTGA
AGATTTGGCTAAACACTCCTACAAGGGTATTGATAGATTGCCAACTGAAGTTCAAGCTGGTATGAGAGCT
GCTTGTGCTTCTTATTTGTTAATCGGTAGAGAAATCAAGGTCGTTTGGAAAGGTGATGTTGGTGAAAGAA
GAACTGTTGCAGGTTGGAGAAGAGTTAGAAAGGTTTTGTCTGTTGTTATGTCTGGTTGGGAAGGTCAATG
ATGGGCTGAAGGGTTTAAGGGCTGCTAACAAAGCCCGAAAGGAAGCTGAGTTGGCTGCTGCCACCGCTGA
GCAATAACTAGCATAACCCCTTGGGGCCTCTAAACGGGTCTTGAGGGGTTTTTTGCTGAAAGGAGGAACT
ATATCCGGATATCCCGCAAGAGGCCCGGCAGTACCGGCATAACCAAGCCTATGCCTACAGCATCCAGGGT
GACGGTGCCTTCCCTCGACTCACACTTGGGTCGACCTGCAGAAGCTTAGATCTATTACCCTGTTATCCCT
ACTCGAGTTCATGTGCAGCTCCATAAGCAAAAGGGGATGATAAGTTTATCACCACCGACTATTTGCAACA
GTGCCGTTGATCGTGCTATGATCGACTGATGTCATCAGCGGTGGAGTGCAATGTCATGAGGGAAGCGGTG
ATCGCCGAAGTATCGACTCAACTATCAGAGGTAGTTGGCGTCATCGAGCGCCATCTCGAACCGACGTTGC
TGGCCGTACATTTGTACGGCTCCGCAGTGGATGGCGGCCTGAAGCCACACAGTGATATTGATTTGCTGGT
TACGGTGACCGTAAGGCTTGATGAAACAACGCGGCGAGCTTTGATCAACGACCTTTTGGAAACTTCGGCT
TCCCCTGGAGAGAGCGAGATTCTCCGCGCTGTAGAAGTCACCATTGTTGTGCACGACGACATCATTCCGT
GGCGTTATCCAGCTAAGCGCGAACTGCAATTTGGAGAATGGCAGCGCAATGACATTCTTGCAGGTATCTT
CGAGCCAGCCACGATCGACATTGATCTAGCTATCTTGCTGACAAAAGCAAGAGAACATAGCGTTGCCTTG
GTAGGTCCAGCGGCGGAGGAACTCTTTGATCCGGTTCCTGAACAGGATCTATTTGAGGCGCTAAATGAAA
CCTTAACGCTATGGAACTCGCCGCCCGACTGGGCTGGCGATGAGCGAAATGTAGTGCTTACGTTGTCCCG
CATTTGGTACAGCGCAGTAACCGGCAAAATCGCGCCGAAGGATGTCGCTGCCGACTGGGCAATGGAGCGC
CTGCCGGCCCAGTATCAGCCCGTCATACTTGAAGCTAGACAGGCTTATCTTGGACAAGAAGAAGATCGCT
TGGCCTCGCGCGCAGATCAGTTGGAAGAATTTGTCCACTACGTGAAAGGCGAGATCACCAAGGTAGTCGG
CAAATAAGATGCCGCTCGCCAGTCGATTGGCTGAGCTTATAAGTTCCTATTCCGAAGTTCCGCGAACGCG
TAAAGGATCTAGGTGAAGATCCTTTTTGATAATCTCATGACCAAAATCCTTTAACGTTCACACAACATAG
CCACGGGTGTTCAGCTACTGACGGGGTGGTGCGTAACGGCAAAAGCACCGCCGGACATCAGCGCTAGCGG
AGTGTATACTGGCTTACTATGTTGGCACTGATGAGGGTGTCAGTGAAGTGCTTCATGTGGCAGGAGAAAA
AAGGCTGCACCGGTGCGTCAGCAGAATATGTGATACAGGATATATTCCGCTTCCTCGCTCACTGACTCGC
TACGCTCGGTCGTTCGACTGCGGCGAGCGGAAATGGCTTACGAACGGGGCGGAGATTTCCTGGAAGATGC
CAGGAAGATACTTAACAGGGAAGTGAGAGGGCCGCGGCAAAGCCGTTTTTCCATAGGCTCCGCCCCCCTG
ACAAGCATCACGAAATCTGACGCTCAAATCAGTGGTGACGAAACCCGACAGGACTATAAAGATACCAGGC
GTTTCCCCCTGGCGGCTCCCTCGTGCGCTCTCCTGTTCCTGCCTTTCGGTTTACCGGTGTCATTCCGCTG
TTATGGCCGCGTTTGTCTCATTCCACGCCTGACACTCAGTTCCGGGTAGGCAGTTCGCTCCAAGCTGGAC
TGTATGCACGAACCCCCCGTTCAGTCCGACCGCTGCGCCTTATCCGGTAACTATCGTCTTGAGTCCAACC
CGGAAAGACATGCAAAAGCACCACTGGCAGCAGCCACTGGTAATTGATTTAGAGGAGTTAGTCTTGAAGT
CATGCGCCGGTTAAGGCTAAACTGAAAGGACAAGTTTTGGTGACTGCGCTCCTCCAAGCCAGTTACCTCG
GTTCAAAGAGTTGGTAGCTCAGAGAACCTTCGAAAAACCGCCCTGCAAGGCGGTTTTTTCGTTTTCAGAG
CAAGAGATTACGCGCAGACCAAAACGATCTCAAGAAGATCATCTTATTAATCAGATAAAATATTTCTAGA
TTTCAGTGCAATTTATCTCTTCAAATGTAGCACCTGAAGTCAGCCCCATACGATATAAGTTGTAATTCTC
ATGTTTGACAGCTTATCACCCAGTCCTGCTCGCTTCGCTACTTGGCCATACCCACGCCGAAACAAGCGCT
CATGAGCCCGAAGTGGCGAGCCCGATCTTCCCCATCGGTGATGTCTTCAAACAGAAAGGCCATGGGGAAA
CTACCCATAATACAAGAAAAGCCCGTCACGGGCTTCTCAGGGCGTTTTATGGCGGGTCTGCTATGTGGTG
CTATCTGACTTTTTGCTGTTCAGCAGTTCCTGCCCTCTGATTTTCCAGTCTGACCACTTCGGAT
